>Addgene plasmid #82927 | pDONR223_MYC_WT | addgene full sequence | sequence record 161958 | Addgene NGS result
GCCCACCACCAGCAGCGACTCTGAGGAGGAACAAGAAGATGAGGAAGAAATCGATGTTGTTTCTGTGGAA
AAGAGGCAGGCTCCTGGCAAAAGGTCAGAGTCTGGATCACCTTCTGCTGGAGGCCACAGCAAACCTCCTC
ACAGCCCACTGGTCCTCAAGAGGTGCCACGTCTCCACACATCAGCACAACTACGCAGCGCCTCCCTCCAC
TCGGAAGGACTATCCTGCTGCCAAGAGGGTCAAGTTGGACAGTGTCAGAGTCCTGAGACAGATCAGCAAC
AACCGAAAATGCACCAGCCCCAGGTCCTCGGACACCGAGGAGAATGTCAAGAGGCGAACACACAACGTCT
TGGAGCGCCAGAGGAGGAACGAGCTAAAACGGAGCTTTTTTGCCCTGCGTGACCAGATCCCGGAGTTGGA
AAACAATGAAAAGGCCCCCAAGGTAGTTATCCTTAAAAAAGCCACAGCATACATCCTGTCCGTCCAAGCA
GAGGAGCAAAAGCTCATTTCTGAAGAGGACTTGTTGCGGAAACGACGAGAACAGTTGAAACACAAACTTG
AACAGCTACGGAACTCTTGTGCGTAATTGCCAACTTTCTTGTACAAAGTTGGCATTATAAGAAAGCATTG
CTTATCAATTTGTTGCAACGAACAGGTCACTATCAGTCAAAATAAAATCATTATTTGCCATCCAGCTGAT
ATCCCCTATAGTGAGTCGTATTACATGGTCATAGCTGTTTCCTGGCAGCTCTGGCCCGTGTCTCAAAATC
TCTGATGTTACATTGCACAAGATAAAAATATATCATCATGCCTCCTCTAGACCAGCCAGGACAGAAATGC
CTCGACTTCGCTGCTACCCAAGGTTGCCGGGTGACGCACACCGTGGAAACGGATGAAGGCACGAACCCAG
TGGACATAAGCCTGTTCGGTTCGTAAGCTGTAATGCAAGTAGCGTATGCGCTCACGCAACTGGTCCAGAA
CCTTGACCGAACGCAGCGGTGGTAACGGCGCAGTGGCGGTTTTCATGGCTTGTTATGACTGTTTTTTTGG
GGTACAGTCTATGCCTCGGGCATCCAAGCAGCAAGCGCGTTACGCCGTGGGTCGATGTTTGATGTTATGG
AGCAGCAACGATGTTACGCAGCAGGGCAGTCGCCCTAAAACAAAGTTAAACATTATGAGGGAAGCGGTGA
TCGCCGAAGTATCGACTCAACTATCAGAGGTAGTTGGCGTCATCGAGCGCCATCTCGAACCGACGTTGCT
GGCCGTACATTTGTACGGCTCCGCAGTGGATGGCGGCCTGAAGCCACACAGTGATATTGATTTGCTGGTT
ACGGTGACCGTAAGGCTTGATGAAACAACGCGGCGAGCTTTGATCAACGACCTTTTGGAAACTTCGGCTT
CCCCTGGAGAGAGCGAGATTCTCCGCGCTGTAGAAGTCACCATTGTTGTGCACGACGACATCATTCCGTG
GCGTTATCCAGCTAAGCGCGAACTGCAATTTGGAGAATGGCAGCGCAATGACATTCTTGCAGGTATCTTC
GAGCCAGCCACGATCGACATTGATCTGGCTATCTTGCTGACAAAAGCAAGAGAACATAGCGTTGCCTTGG
TAGGTCCAGCGGCGGAGGAACTCTTTGATCCGGTTCCTGAACAGGATCTATTTGAGGCGCTAAATGAAAC
CTTAACGCTATGGAACTCGCCGCCCGACTGGGCTGGCGATGAGCGAAATGTAGTGCTTACGTTGTCCCGC
ATTTGGTACAGCGCAGTAACCGGCAAAATCGCGCCGAAGGATGTCGCTGCCGACTGGGCAATGGAGCGCC
TGCCGGCCCAGTATCAGCCCGTCATACTTGAAGCTAGACAGGCTTATCTTGGACAAGAAGAAGATCGCTT
GGCCTCGCGCGCAGATCAGTTGGAAGAATTTGTCCACTACGTGAAAGGCGAGATCACCAAGGTAGTCGGC
AAATAACCCTCGAGCCACCCATGACCAAAATCCCTTAACGTGAGTTACGCGTCGTTCCACTGAGCGTCAG
ACCCCGTAGAAAAGATCAAAGGATCTTCTTGAGATCCTTTTTTTCTGCGCGTAATCTGCTGCTTGCAAAC
AAAAAAACCACCGCTACCAGCGGTGGTTTGTTTGCCGGATCAAGAGCTACCAACTCTTTTTCCGAAGGTA
ACTGGCTTCAGCAGAGCGCAGATACCAAATACTGTTCTTCTAGTGTAGCCGTAGTTAGGCCACCACTTCA
AGAACTCTGTAGCACCGCCTACATACCTCGCTCTGCTAATCCTGTTACCAGTGGCTGCTGCCAGTGGCGA
TAAGTCGTGTCTTACCGGGTTGGACTCAAGACGATAGTTACCGGATAAGGCGCAGCGGTCGGGCTGAACG
GGGGGTTCGTGCACACAGCCCAGCTTGGAGCGAACGACCTACACCGAACTGAGATACCTACAGCGTGAGC
TATGAGAAAGCGCCACGCTTCCCGAAGGGAGAAAGGCGGACAGGTATCCGGTAAGCGGCAGGGTCGGAAC
AGGAGAGCGCACGAGGGAGCTTCCAGGGGGAAACGCCTGGTATCTTTATAGTCCTGTCGGGTTTCGCCAC
CTCTGACTTGAGCGTCGATTTTTGTGATGCTCGTCAGGGGGGCGGAGCCTATGGAAAAACGCCAGCAACG
CGGCCTTTTTACGGTTCCTGGCCTTTTGCTGGCCTTTTGCTCACATGTTCTTTCCTGCGTTATCCCCTGA
TTCTGTGGATAACCGTATTACCGCCTTTGAGTGAGCTGATACCGCTCGCCGCAGCCGAACGACCGAGCGC
AGCGAGTCAGTGAGCGAGGAAGCGGAAGAGCGCCCAATACGCAAACCGCCTCTCCCCGCGCGTTGGCCGA
TTCATTAATGCAGCTGGCACGACAGGTTTCCCGACTGGAAAGCGGGCAGTGAGCGCAACGCAATTAATAC
GCGTACCGCTAGCCAGGAAGAGTTTGTAGAAACGCAAAAAGGCCATCCGTCAGGATGGCCTTCTGCTTAG
TTTGATGCCTGGCAGTTTATGGCGGGCGTCCTGCCCGCCACCCTCCGGGCCGTTGCTTCACAACGTTCAA
ATCCGCTCCCGGCGGATTTGTCCTACTCAGGAGAGCGTTCACCGACAAACAACAGATAAAACGAAAGGCC
CAGTCTTCCGACTGAGCCTTTCGTTTTATTTGATGCCTGGCAGTTCCCTACTCTCGCGTTAACGCTAGCA
TGGATGTTTTCCCAGTCACGACGTTGTAAAACGACGGCCAGTCTTAAGCTCGGGCCCCAAATAATGATTT
TATTTTGACTGATAGTGACCTGTTCGTTGCAACAAATTGATGAGCAATGCTTTTTTATAATGCCAACTTT
GTACAAAAAAGTTGGCACCATGGATTTTTTTCGGGTAGTGGAAAACCAGCAGCCTCCCGCGACGATGCCC
CTCAACGTTAGCTTCACCAACAGGAACTATGACCTCGACTACGACTCGGTGCAGCCGTATTTCTACTGCG
ACGAGGAGGAGAACTTCTACCAGCAGCAGCAGCAGAGCGAGCTGCAGCCCCCGGCGCCCAGCGAGGATAT
CTGGAAGAAATTCGAGCTGCTGCCCACCCCGCCCCTGTCCCCTAGCCGCCGCTCCGGGCTCTGCTCGCCC
TCCTACGTTGCGGTCACACCCTTCTCCCTTCGGGGAGACAACGACGGCGGTGGCGGGAGCTTCTCCACGG
CCGACCAGCTGGAGATGGTGACCGAGCTGCTGGGAGGAGACATGGTGAACCAGAGTTTCATCTGCGACCC
GGACGACGAGACCTTCATCAAAAACATCATCATCCAGGACTGTATGTGGAGCGGCTTCTCGGCCGCCGCC
AAGCTCGTCTCAGAGAAGCTGGCCTCCTACCAGGCTGCGCGCAAAGACAGCGGCAGCCCGAACCCCGCCC
GCGGCCACAGCGTCTGCTCCACCTCCAGCTTGTACCTGCAGGATCTGAGCGCCGCCGCCTCAGAGTGCAT
CGACCCCTCGGTGGTCTTCCCCTACCCTCTCAACGACAGCAGCTCGCCCAAGTCCTGCGCCTCGCAAGAC
TCCAGCGCCTTCTCTCCGTCCTCGGATTCTCTGCTCTCCTCGACGGAGTCCTCCCCGCAGGGCAGCCCCG
AGCCCCTGGTGCTCCATGAGGAGACACC
Features (pLannotate 1.2.2; 12 found; start..end, strand, type, name):
    591..686     -  protein_bind   attL3: mutant version of attL; recombination site for the Gateway® LR reaction LR Clonase™
    705..723     -  promoter       T7 promoter: promoter for bacteriophage T7 RNA polymerase
    913..936     +  promoter       Pc promoter (fragment): intI1 (promoter lies within the coding sequence); class 1 integron promoter
   1112..1168    +  CDS            GmR (fragment): gentamycin acetyltransferase; aacC1; confers resistance to gentamycin
   1175..1966    +  CDS            SmR: aminoglycoside adenylyltransferase (Murphy, 1985); aadA; confers resistance to spectinomycin and streptomycin
   2059..2647    +  rep_origin     ori: high-copy-number ColE1/pMB1/pBR322/pUC origin of replication
   2830..2922    +  CDS            lacI (fragment): lac repressor; lacI; The lac repressor binds to the lac operator to inhibit transcription in E. coli. This inhibition can be relieved by adding lactose or isopropyl-β-D-thiogalactopyranoside (IPTG).
   2977..3004    -  terminator     rrnB T2 terminator: transcription terminator T2 from the E. coli rrnB gene
   3136..3179    +  terminator     rrnB T1 terminator: Escherichia coli rrnB; transcription terminator T1 from the E. coli rrnB gene
   3226..3262    -  CDS            lacZα (fragment): LacZα fragment of β-galactosidase; lacZ fragment
   3279..3374    +  protein_bind   attL3: mutant version of attL; recombination site for the Gateway® LR reaction LR Clonase™
   3425..586     +  CDS            c-Myc (across the origin): human c-Myc proto-oncogene
