[The description below was written by a language model from this plasmid's Addgene catalogue record and pLannotate feature annotations shown in this document.]
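Description:
pDONR223_MYC_WT is a Gateway entry clone built in the Invitrogen pDONR223 backbone, carrying the wild-type human MYC (c-Myc) open reading frame corresponding to reference transcript NM_002467. It is a bacterial propagation and shuttling plasmid rather than an expression vector: the record lists no promoter for the insert. The sequenced plasmid is about 4.2 kb and replicates in E. coli from a high-copy ColE1/pUC-type origin. Selection is by spectinomycin through the aadA aminoglycoside adenylyltransferase gene (SmR), which lies downstream of an integron-derived Pc promoter fragment and a short remnant of a gentamicin resistance gene.

The c-Myc coding sequence, which spans the numbering origin of the circular record, is flanked on both sides by attL recombination sites. The annotation tool labels both as an attL variant, but functionally they are the pair of sites that allow an LR Clonase reaction to transfer the ORF directionally into any compatible Gateway destination vector, which then supplies the promoter, tags or viral elements. The depositor describes the clone as "closed", meaning a stop codon immediately follows the insert, so it is suited to native or N-terminally tagged expression but not to C-terminal fusions. The rrnB T1 and T2 terminators upstream of the cassette insulate it from read-through transcription. A T7 promoter sits just outside one att site, and small lacI and lacZα fragments are backbone remnants.

The plasmid belongs to the Target Accelerator Plasmid Collection, created for high-throughput phenotyping of lung cancer somatic mutations, where it serves as the wild-type MYC reference.
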