Addgene plasmid #82927: pDONR223_MYC_WT
Purpose: Gateway Donor vector containing MYC, part of the Target Accelerator Plasmid Collection.
Depositing lab: Jesse Boehm & Matthew Meyerson & David Root. Depositing organization: Broad Institute. Publication: High-throughput Phenotyping of Lung Cancer Somatic Mutations. Berger AH, Brooks AN, Wu X, Shrestha Y, Chouinard C, Piccioni F, Bagul M, Kamburov A, Imielinski M, Hogstrom L, Zhu C, Yang X, Pantel S, Sakai R, Watson J, Kaplan N, Campbell JD, Singh S, Root DE, Narayan R, Natoli T, Lahr DL, Tirosh I, Tamayo P, Getz G, Wong B, Doench J, Subramanian A, Golub TR, Meyerson M, Boehm JS. Cancer Cell. 2016 Aug 8;30(2):214-28. doi: 10.1016/j.ccell.2016.06.022. Epub 2016 Jul 28. PubMed 27478040.
Backbone
  Vector backbone: pDONR223
  Backbone manufacturer: Invitrogen
  Vector type: Gateway Entry vector
Growth in bacteria
  Bacterial resistance: Spectinomycin, 50 μg/mL
  Growth temperature: 37°C
  Growth strain: DH5alpha
  Copy number: High Copy
Gene/Insert
  Gene/Insert name: Myc (alt name: NM_002467)
  Species: H. sapiens (human)
  Entrez Gene: MYC (a.k.a. MRTL, MYCC, bHLHe39, c-Myc)
  Promoter: None
  Cloning method: Gateway Cloning
  Sequencing primers: 5′ M13pUC-fwd; 3′ M13-Rev
Terms and licenses: Academic/Nonprofit Terms; Industry Terms: Not Available to Industry
Depositor comments: CLOSED (stop codon immediately follows insert) Plasmid pDONR223_MYC_WT is also present in the Broad's Target Accelerator Genetic Pathways- Reference Set (plasmid #82084).
How to cite: pDONR223_MYC_WT was a gift from Jesse Boehm & Matthew Meyerson & David Root (Addgene plasmid # 82927 ; http://n2t.net/addgene:82927 ; RRID:Addgene_82927)
