>Addgene plasmid #82927 | pDONR223_MYC_WT | depositor partial sequence | sequence record 157653 | Insert sequence
ATGGATTTTTTTCGGGTAGTGGAAAACCAGCAGCCTCCCGCGACGATGCCCCTCAACGTTAGCTTCACCA
ACAGGAACTATGACCTCGACTACGACTCGGTGCAGCCGTATTTCTACTGCGACGAGGAGGAGAACTTCTA
CCAGCAGCAGCAGCAGAGCGAGCTGCAGCCCCCGGCGCCCAGCGAGGATATCTGGAAGAAATTCGAGCTG
CTGCCCACCCCGCCCCTGTCCCCTAGCCGCCGCTCCGGGCTCTGCTCGCCCTCCTACGTTGCGGTCACAC
CCTTCTCCCTTCGGGGAGACAACGACGGCGGTGGCGGGAGCTTCTCCACGGCCGACCAGCTGGAGATGGT
GACCGAGCTGCTGGGAGGAGACATGGTGAACCAGAGTTTCATCTGCGACCCGGACGACGAGACCTTCATC
AAAAACATCATCATCCAGGACTGTATGTGGAGCGGCTTCTCGGCCGCCGCCAAGCTCGTCTCAGAGAAGC
TGGCCTCCTACCAGGCTGCGCGCAAAGACAGCGGCAGCCCGAACCCCGCCCGCGGCCACAGCGTCTGCTC
CACCTCCAGCTTGTACCTGCAGGATCTGAGCGCCGCCGCCTCAGAGTGCATCGACCCCTCGGTGGTCTTC
CCCTACCCTCTCAACGACAGCAGCTCGCCCAAGTCCTGCGCCTCGCAAGACTCCAGCGCCTTCTCTCCGT
CCTCGGATTCTCTGCTCTCCTCGACGGAGTCCTCCCCGCAGGGCAGCCCCGAGCCCCTGGTGCTCCATGA
GGAGACACCGCCCACCACCAGCAGCGACTCTGAGGAGGAACAAGAAGATGAGGAAGAAATCGATGTTGTT
TCTGTGGAAAAGAGGCAGGCTCCTGGCAAAAGGTCAGAGTCTGGATCACCTTCTGCTGGAGGCCACAGCA
AACCTCCTCACAGCCCACTGGTCCTCAAGAGGTGCCACGTCTCCACACATCAGCACAACTACGCAGCGCC
TCCCTCCACTCGGAAGGACTATCCTGCTGCCAAGAGGGTCAAGTTGGACAGTGTCAGAGTCCTGAGACAG
ATCAGCAACAACCGAAAATGCACCAGCCCCAGGTCCTCGGACACCGAGGAGAATGTCAAGAGGCGAACAC
ACAACGTCTTGGAGCGCCAGAGGAGGAACGAGCTAAAACGGAGCTTTTTTGCCCTGCGTGACCAGATCCC
GGAGTTGGAAAACAATGAAAAGGCCCCCAAGGTAGTTATCCTTAAAAAAGCCACAGCATACATCCTGTCC
GTCCAAGCAGAGGAGCAAAAGCTCATTTCTGAAGAGGACTTGTTGCGGAAACGACGAGAACAGTTGAAAC
ACAAACTTGAACAGCTACGGAACTCTTGTGCGTAA
